Addgene plasmid #16430: pOX-twk18
Depositing lab: Larry Salkoff. Publication: Mutants of a temperature-sensitive two-P domain potassium channel. Kunkel MT, Johnstone DB, Thomas JH, Salkoff L. J Neurosci. 2000 Oct 15. 20(20):7517-24. PubMed 11027209.
Backbone
  Vector backbone: pOX
  Backbone size w/o insert (bp): 3200
  Vector type: Xenopus Oocyte expression
Growth in bacteria
  Bacterial resistance: Ampicillin, 100 μg/mL
  Growth temperature: 37°C
  Growth strain: DH5alpha
  Copy number: Unknown
Gene/Insert
  Gene/Insert name: Tandem pore domain K+ channel twk-18 (alt names: mah-2, unc-110; C24A3.6)
  Species: C. elegans (nematode)
  Insert size (bp): 1400
  Mutation: N/A
  GenBank ID: NM_077115
  Entrez Gene: twk-18 (a.k.a. CELE_C24A3.6)
  Cloning method: Restriction Enzyme; 5′ cloning site Kpen1 (not destroyed); 3′ cloning site Not1 (not destroyed)
  Sequencing primers: 5′ T3; 3′ T7
Terms and licenses: Academic/Nonprofit Terms; Industry Terms: Not Available to Industry
How to cite: pOX-twk18 was a gift from Larry Salkoff (Addgene plasmid # 16430 ; http://n2t.net/addgene:16430 ; RRID:Addgene_16430)
