[The description below was written by a language model from this plasmid's Addgene catalogue record.]
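Description:
pOX-twk18 is a Xenopus oocyte expression plasmid built on the pOX backbone (about 3.2 kb without insert) and carrying the Caenorhabditis elegans gene twk-18, also known as mah-2 or unc-110 (C24A3.6). It is propagated in E. coli under ampicillin selection. The record does not state the origin of replication, and the copy number is listed as unknown.

The insert is roughly 1.4 kb, giving a total plasmid size of about 4.6 kb. It encodes a tandem (two-P) pore domain potassium channel in wild-type form, with no mutation recorded. It was cloned by restriction digestion between a 5′ site that appears to be KpnI (the record's spelling is garbled) and a 3′ NotI site. Both sites are retained, so the coding region can be excised or exchanged. No epitope tags or reporter fusions are listed.

The record does not name the promoter driving expression. T3 and T7 are listed as the 5′ and 3′ sequencing primers, which indicates that phage polymerase promoter sequences flank the cloning site. Vectors of this class are generally used as templates for in vitro transcription of cRNA that is then injected into oocytes. However, the record does not specify which promoter gives the sense transcript, or whether untranslated regions that enhance oocyte expression are present.

The vector type and the associated study on mutants of a temperature-sensitive two-P domain potassium channel both point to heterologous expression of TWK-18 in Xenopus oocytes. This would allow electrophysiological characterisation of its potassium currents, with this wild-type clone probably serving as the reference for mutant channel variants. No feature table was supplied, so these details come only from the catalogue fields.
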