>Addgene plasmid #16430 | pOX-twk18 | addgene partial sequence | sequence record 22840 | T3 5'-GCAATTAACCCTCACTAAAGG-3'
CTTGTTCTTTTTGCAGAACTCAGAATAAACGCTCAACTTTGGCAGAGCTAGCGTCGACGGTATCGATAAG
CTTGATATCGAATTCCTGCAGGAAATGGCGATTGTTGCGCAAGGAGTTTCTACGATTTTGACGACGTTTC
AGAAAACGTTCAAAGGATTACTCCCATTGATAATTCTTGTGGCTTACACTCTATTGGGAGCATGGATCTT
CTGGATGATCGAAGGAGAAAACGAACGAGAGATGCTCATTGAGCAACAAAAAGAAAGGGATGAACTCATC
CGGCGAACTGTCTATAAAATTAATCAATTGCAAATCAAAAGACAGAGAAGATTAATGACGGCCGAGGAAG
AATACAACAGAACTGCAAAAGTGTTGACTACCTTTCAAGAAACTTTGGGAATTGTACCAGCTGATATGGA
CAAGGATATTCATTGGACATTCTTGGGATCAATCTTCTATTGCATGACAGTCTATACAACTATTGGTTAC
GGAAACATTGTTCCTGGAACTGGATGGGGTCGTTTTGCTACTATCCTTTACGCATTCATTGGAATTCCAC
TCACAGTGCTCAGTCTTTACTGTCTTGGTAGTCTTTTTGCCAAGGGATGCAAAATGTTGTGGAGATTTTT
TTTGAAGTCCACCAGTGTTGTGAGCAAAGATTTGTCAAATAAGATTTCTGAAGCTGCCGATAATATTGAA
GAAGGAACAACG
